>Addgene plasmid #227680 | p160Tol2-her4.3:switchCas9 | addgene full sequence | sequence record 463679 | Addgene NGS Result
TCCTTCTCCCTCCCCCACAGGCATGCGCAGAACATTTCCCCCCTCCTTGAAGACCAGAACAAAAGACGCC
GAGAGCAGGAAACTCGTCTTACTGAATGACCGAGGCTGGAGAAACGCTGAGAGACTTACTGATGCATTTC
ATTTAATGTATCGATGATGATCCAGACATGATAAGATACATTGATGAGTTTGGACAAACCACAACTAGAA
TGCAGTGAAAAAAATGCTTTATTTGTGAAATTTGTGATGCTATTGCTTTATTTGTAACCATTATAAGCTG
CAATAAACAAGTTAACAACAACAATTGCATTCATTTTATGTTTCAGGTTCAGGGGGAGGTGTGGGAGGTT
TTTTAAAGCAAGTAAAACCTCTACAAATGTGGTATGGCTGATTATGATCCTCTAGATCAGATCTGCGAAG
ATACGGCCACGGGTGCTCTTGATCCTGTGGCTGATTTTGGACTGTGCTGCTCGCAGCTGCTGATGAATCA
CATACTTCCTCCATTTTCTTCCACTGATTGACTGTTATAATTTCCCTAATTTCCAGGTCAAGGTGCTGTG
CATTGTGGTAATAGATGTGACATGACGTCACTTCCAAAGGACCAATGAACATGTCTGACCAATTTCATAT
AATGTGAAAACGATTTTCATAGGCAGAATAAATAACATTTAAATTAAACTGGGCATCAGCGCAATTCAAT
TGGTTTGGTAATAGCAAGGGAAAATAGAATGAAGTGATCTCCAAAAAATAAGTACTTTTTGACTGTAAAT
AAAATTGTAAGGAGTAAAAAGTACTTTTTTTTCTAAAAAAATGTAATTAAGTAAAAGTAAAAGTATTGAT
TTTTAATTGTACTCAAGTAAAGTAAAAATCCCCAAAAATAATACTTAAGTACAGTAATCAAGTAAAATTA
CTCAAGTACTTTACACCTCTGGTTCTTGACCCCCTACCTTCAGCAAGCCCAGCAGATCCACTAGTTCTAG
AGCGGCCGCCACCGCGGTGGAGCTCCAGCTTTTGTTCCCTTTAGTGAGGGTTAATTGCGCGCTTGGCGTA
ATCATGGTCATAGCTGTTTCCTGTGTGAAATTGTTATCCGCTCACAATTCCACACAACATACGAGCCGGA
AGCATAAAGTGTAAAGCCTGGGGTGCCTAATGAGTGAGCTAACTCACATTAATTGCGTTGCGCTCACTGC
CCGCTTTCCAGTCGGGAAACCTGTCGTGCCAGCTGCATTAATGAATCGGCCAACGCGCGGGGAGAGGCGG
TTTGCGTATTGGGCGCTCTTCCGCTTCCTCGCTCACTGACTCGCTGCGCTCGGTCGTTCGGCTGCGGCGA
GCGGTATCAGCTCACTCAAAGGCGGTAATACGGTTATCCACAGAATCAGGGGATAACGCAGGAAAGAACA
TGTGAGCAAAAGGCCAGCAAAAGGCCAGGAACCGTAAAAAGGCCGCGTTGCTGGCGTTTTTCCATAGGCT
CCGCCCCCCTGACGAGCATCACAAAAATCGACGCTCAAGTCAGAGGTGGCGAAACCCGACAGGACTATAA
AGATACCAGGCGTTTCCCCCTGGAAGCTCCCTCGTGCGCTCTCCTGTTCCGACCCTGCCGCTTACCGGAT
ACCTGTCCGCCTTTCTCCCTTCGGGAAGCGTGGCGCTTTCTCATAGCTCACGCTGTAGGTATCTCAGTTC
GGTGTAGGTCGTTCGCTCCAAGCTGGGCTGTGTGCACGAACCCCCCGTTCAGCCCGACCGCTGCGCCTTA
TCCGGTAACTATCGTCTTGAGTCCAACCCGGTAAGACACGACTTATCGCCACTGGCAGCAGCCACTGGTA
ACAGGATTAGCAGAGCGAGGTATGTAGGCGGTGCTACAGAGTTCTTGAAGTGGTGGCCTAACTACGGCTA
CACTAGAAGAACAGTATTTGGTATCTGCGCTCTGCTGAAGCCAGTTACCTTCGGAAAAAGAGTTGGTAGC
TCTTGATCCGGCAAACAAACCACCGCTGGTAGCGGTGGTTTTTTTGTTTGCAAGCAGCAGATTACGCGCA
GAAAAAAAGGATCTCAAGAAGATCCTTTGATCTTTTCTACGGGGTCTGACGCTCAGTGGAACGAAAACTC
ACGTTAAGGCATTTTGGTCATGAGATTATCAAAAAGGATCTTCACCTAGATCCTTTTAAATTAAAAATGA
AGTTTTAAATCAATCTAAAGTATATATGAGTAAACTTGGTCTGACAGTTACCAATGCTTAATCAGTGAGG
CACCTATCTCAGCGATCTGTCTATTTCGTTCATCCATAGTTGCCTGACTCCCCGTCGTGTAGATAACTAC
GATACGGGAGGGCTTACCATCTGGCCCCAGTGCTGCAATGATACCGCGAGACCCACGCTCACCGGCTCCA
GATTTATCAGCAATAAACCAGCCAGCCGGAAGGGCCGAGCGCAGAAGTGGTCCTGCAACTTTATCCGCCT
CCATCCAGTCTATTAATTGTTGCCGGGAAGCTAGAGTAAGTAGTTCGCCAGTTAATAGTTTGCGCAACGT
TGTTGCCATTGCTACAGGCATCGTGGTGTCACGCTCGTCGTTTGGTATGGCTTCATTCAGCTCCGGTTCC
CAACGATCAAGGCGAGTTACATGATCCCCCATGTTGTGCAAAAAAGCGGTTAGCTCCTTCGGTCCTCCGA
TCGTTGTCAGAAGTAAGTTGGCCGCAGTGTTATCACTCATGGTTATGGCAGCACTGCATAATTCTCTTAC
TGTCATGCCATCCGTAAGATGCTTTTCTGTGACTGGTGAGTACTCAACCAAGTCATTCTGAGAATAGTGT
ATGCGGCGACCGAGTTGCTCTTGCCCGGCGTCAATACGGGATAATACCGCGCCACATAGCAGAACTTTAA
AAGTGCTCATCATTGGAAAACGTTCTTCGGGGCGAAAACTCTCAAGGATCTTACCGCTGTTGAGATCCAG
TTCGATGTAACCCACTCGTGCACCCAACTGATCTTCAGCATCTTTTACTTTCACCAGCGTTTCTGGGTGA
GCAAAAACAGGAAGGCAAAATGCCGCAAAAAAGGGAATAAGGGCGACACGGAAATGTTGAATACTCATAC
TCTTCCTTTTTCAATATTATTGAAGCATTTATCAGGGTTATTGTCTCATGAGCGGATACATATTTGAATG
TATTTAGAAAAATAAACAAATAGGGGTTCCGCGCACATTTCCCCGAAAAGTGCCACCTAAATTGTAAGCG
TTAATATTTTGTTAAAATTCGCGTTAAATTTTTGTTAAATCAGCTCATTTTTTAACCAATAGGCCGAAAT
CGGCAAAATCCCTTATAAATCAAAAGAATAGACCGAGATAGGGT
[37 nt withheld, positions 3335-3371]
AAAGAACGTGGACTCCAACGTCAAAGG
[32 nt withheld, positions 3399-3430]
GCTGGCTAAGAACTCATCAGCCTCCCCGGTCCATCTACCCACGTACCAATGCACCAATTGGCCACAATGA
CGGCTACTACATGGTGCCATTCCTTCCTCTTTATAGGAATGGAGACTACCTCCTGTCCAACAATGCTCTT
GGATACGAGTACGCCTACCTGTTGGACCCAGGTCATTGCACAACACCAGAAATGCCCTCTGATCTGCAAA
AGACGTGAATATCTGTTCAGACACCCATATCCACTCTGTTCCACACAGGTCAGAGGTTTGTCCAGGAGTT
CTTGACAGAGGTGTAAAAAGTACTCAAAAATTTTACTCAAGTGAAAGTACAAGTACTTAGGGAAAATTTT
ACTCAATTAAAAGTAAAAGTATCTGGCTAGAATCTTACTTGAGTAAAAGTAAAAAAGTACTCCATTAAAA
TTGTACTTGAGTATTAAGGAAGTAAAAGTAAAAGCAAGAAAGAAAACTAGAGATTCTTGTTTAAGCTTTT
AATCTCAAAAAACATTAAATGAAATGCATACAAGGTTTTATCCTGCTTTAGAACTGTTTGTATTTAATTA
TCAAACTATAAGACAGACAATCTAATGCCAGTACACGCTACTCAAAGTTGTAAAACCTCAGATTTAACTT
CAGTAGAAGCTGATTCTCAAAATTGTTAGTGTCAAGCCTAGCTCTTTTGGGGCTGAAAAGCAATCCTGCA
GTGCTGAAAAGCCTCTCACAGGCAGCCGATGCGGGAAGAGGTGTATTAGTCTTGATAGAGAGGCTGCAAA
TAGCAGGAAACGTGAGCAGAGACTCCCTGGTGTCTGAAACACAGGCCAGATGGGCCCTCGAGCAGGAAAC
AGCTATGACCATGATTACGCCAAGCTATCAACTTTGTATAGAAAAGTTGTTTTGCATTATTTCCCTAATT
TTAAATGTCTGTGACATTGTTTAATATTTCCCAGTTCAATGGAACTGCAGATGTAATGAGGACTTCTTCC
TGATTCTGAAATATGTATGTACATTTTGTTACTGATGTTACTGCTTTGCTATGTTAAAGCACCCATCCTT
CATAGTTGAGGCAAATGTGAATTGTTAGATTTGCTCACATGAAGAAAAGCAATCATATTGCATATGGCAA
ATAAACTGTACAATCAACTTTCTTGTTTTGGGTTTTCTTTAACTCTCAACTGTTTCAACAAAAACTCACA
TTTTTAAAGAATATGTCATTTTCAAAAAAGTTTTTAAAGTCAAACAAATGTTTGACCGTCATAAGAAAAT
CAGCTTTTGGACATCTAAAAAGAGGTGTATAATGTTAGACACGTGTATGTTTTAACAGTATATTTATAGA
ATAATGGCCTCTCAAGAAATTAGTTCATTATTAAGAAATTACTTTTTAAAAAACTTTAGTCCTTCATATG
TTGAAATTCACATTCAAATATTTATATTTCATACTGAATTTAATGCAGATAAATCCAAGACTACGAGGGA
TAATTTTATTGCCCTTATGACATGTTGTTTTCAGAAATCATAACTTTCAAAACATTCAAAAATTTCTTCC
CTACTGATTTTTAAGAAGTTCTGTTACCTGAAAAATATATTTTGTTAAGCAACAGTAAATCCATTGAATT
CAGCGTACACCCTTGAGTCTTTTAAAAATCTAAATATGACACTTTCCTGACTATAGTCTACACAATAAGA
TAGATATGAATGCAAAACTTGACTAGATTTTAGTTTTTACTCTCACAAAAAATGCAAAGCAGTACATTTT
TGACCTAAAAAAATTTTATTTAAATAAAATCCTCTATTTCTTTCCCACACCAATAAAGCACATGTATAAG
ATGATGAATATGCATGCTAAAACAGAGACCTCAATAGAGCACTATATCCACATTAAACAAGACCTTGTTT
TTCTGGAATTAATAGCTCAAACCCATGATGAGGCGACTTTCTAAACGAAGCAGTGACTGATGGTTAAAGC
TACTGAGAGCTCATTCCCTGGAGTTTTCCCACACTCTGCCCATTCAAACACTCAACAAAAGTGTTTCATT
AGAAACAATTCAACACATGGCCATAAGGACTTCAACAGAGACCCCCTCGTGAGAGACTCTACTGAATCTG
GACTATTTGTCCTAATTAAGATGTATTTAGAGCATTTGGTGATTGCACTTCTAAAGTTTATTGTTCAATA
AAAACAGAAATAAGATCAAACTAGACCGTGTTTCATGTTACACTCAAACTGATGCTTCAAATTGTGCTTA
GGCTATGTAAAATTCAGACTCATGGCTTATGAGATATACTTTCTGTTATTTGACTCAAAAGCAAAACACT
GTGCAAGATGTTTTATTGTAATGCTGCACCGTTTTAAAGTTTGAGGGCTCACTTTAGGTTTATATTTTTC
TTGGGATGGCAGAGCTTAATTTGTAGCGTCCATAGTGTTCAGTGTCACGTGGTCCTTTAGAAATTATTTT
ATTGTGCTGATTTGCTGCTCCAAAAATATTTCTCATTATTACCTGTGTGGAAAACAGTAGTGCAACAGAT
TCATTTAGTAATTAACTTTTTGTAAATAAAAAAGTTTGAAAAGGACACCATTTATTTGAAATATAAATTA
TCTAGAACGGTATAAATGCATTTGCTGTCACTTTTGTACAAGCATCCTTAATAAATAAAAGTTTTAATTA
TTTCAAAAATGCCCATAAAAAAACTTAAACTGTTTCCAAGTGCCCTCAGGAACAAGCTAAAATACCCCAG
GGGCTCTACACGTGCCTGCTTTATCATCTGAATAACTTGCTTACATTTAGTTTTTTTTACAAAAAATATT
ACAACAATTTAACAGAACAGCTACCATAAACTGCTCACATATTCACCAGATATGAAACCTCATGTTTGTT
TTAAAATAAAAAAAATCAAACTAAGTCTTGATGTGTTTTACTGATGGGAAGGTTCCTGTATTAATGGCAC
GTGCTTTGTCAATAAATGACCCCAGTATCAGCCAACAAACAAAGCTTTAATCGAGGGGTCTCCACTTTCT
CACACACTCTCCATCCTCAACAGCCAACCCTCCACCTGCTCCCCAAAGACCAGCCCATTGTCCCCTGAGC
AATAAGCACGTCATTTAGCATGTGGCGGCCCTCTGCTCCTTCTGTCTTTAGAGCTCTCCCATTGGCTGCA
GACTGTGAGAACCTCCAGCAAACTCCAGACTCACACATTGATATGGAGATTTGTGAGTATAAATAGAGGA
GAGAGGAGTGAGAGTTTAGCACAGCTCAGATCTGATCCTGAAGGAGAACTGAACACAAGACACACACAAG
TTTGTACAAAAAAGCAGGCTTGTAAAACGACGGCCAGTGAGCGCGCGTAATACGACTCACTATAGGGCGA
ATTGGGTACCGGGCCCCCCCTCGAGGGCCGGCCTATAACTTCGTATAGCATACATTATACGAAGTTATCC
GGTCGCCACCATGGCCTCCTCCGAGAACGTCATCACCGAGTTCATGCGCTTCAAGGTGCGCATGGAGGGC
ACCGTGAACGGCCACGAGTTCGAGATCGAGGGCGAGGGCGAGGGCCGCCCCTACGAGGGCCACAACACCG
TGAAGCTGAAGGTGACCAAGGGCGGCCCCCTGCCCTTCGCCTGGGACATCCTGTCCCCCCAGTTCCAGTA
CGGCTCCAAGGTGTACGTGAAGCACCCCGCCGACATCCCCGACTACAAGAAGCTGTCCTTCCCCGAGGGC
TTCAAGTGGGAGCGCGTGATGAACTTTGAGGACGGCGGCGTGGCGACCGTGACCCAGGACTCCTCCCTGC
AGGACGGCTGCTTCATCTACAAGGTGAAGTTCATCGGCGTGAACTTCCCCTCCGACGGCCCCGTGATGCA
GAAGAAGACCATGGGCTGGGAGGCCTCCACCGAGCGCCTGTACCCCCGCGACGGCGTGCTGAAGGGCGAG
ACCCACAAGGCCCTGAAGCTGAAGGACGGCGGCCACTACCTGGTGGAGTTCAAGTCCATCTACATGGCCA
AGAAGCCCGTGCAGCTGCCCGGCTACTACTACGTGGACGCCAAGCTGGACATCACCTCCCACAACGAGGA
CTACACCATCGTGGAGCAGTACGAGCGCACCGAGGGCCGCCACCACCTGTTCCTGTAGCGGCCGCGACTC
TAGATCATAATCAGCCATACCACATTTGTAGAGGTTTTACTTGCTTTAAAAAACCTCCCACACCTCCCCC
TGAACCTGAAACATAAAATGAATGCAATTGTTGTTGTTAACTTGTTTATTGCAGCTTAT
Features (pLannotate 1.2.2; 22 found; start..end, strand, type, name):
    159..293     -  polyA_signal   SV40 poly(A) signal: SV40 polyadenylation signal
    316..399     -  CDS            large T antigen (fragment): large T antigen from SV40 (simian virus 40)
    965..1005    -  misc_feature   MCS (fragment): pBluescript multiple cloning site
   1018..1036    -  promoter       T3 promoter: promoter for bacteriophage T3 RNA polymerase
   1081..1097    -  protein_bind   lac operator: The lac repressor binds to the lac operator to inhibit transcription in E. coli. This inhibition can be relieved by adding lactose or isopropyl-β-D-thiogalactopyranoside (IPTG). lac repressor encoded by lacI
   1105..1135    -  promoter       lac promoter: promoter for the E. coli lac operon
   1150..1171    -  protein_bind   CAP binding site: CAP binding activates transcription in the presence of cAMP. E. coli catabolite activator protein
   1184..1276    -  CDS            lacI (fragment): lac repressor; lacI; The lac repressor binds to the lac operator to inhibit transcription in E. coli. This inhibition can be relieved by adding lactose or isopropyl-β-D-thiogalactopyranoside (IPTG).
   1459..2047    -  rep_origin     ori: high-copy-number ColE1/pMB1/pBR322/pUC origin of replication
   2218..3078    -  CDS            AmpR: β-lactamase; bla; confers resistance to ampicillin, carbenicillin, and related antibiotics
   3079..3183    -  promoter       AmpR promoter: bla
   3209..3430    -  rep_origin     M13 ori (fragment) (sequence partly withheld): M13 bacteriophage origin of replication; arrow indicates direction of (+) strand synthesis
   3430..3717    +  CDS            tyr (fragment) (sequence partly withheld): TYRO_ORYLA - Also known as tyro. Experimental evidence at transcript level: Swiss-Prot protein existence level 2. This is a copper-containing oxidase that functions in the formation of pigments such as melanins and other polyphenolic compounds. From Oryzias latipes (Japanese rice fish) (Japanese killifish).
   4299..4319    +  protein_bind   attB4: mutant version of attB; core recombination site for the Gateway® BP reaction BP Clonase™
   6716..6740    +  protein_bind   attB1: mutant version of attB; recombination site for the Gateway® BP reaction BP Clonase™
   6740..6760    -  CDS            lacZα (fragment): LacZα fragment of β-galactosidase; lacZ fragment
   6768..6786    +  promoter       T7 promoter: promoter for bacteriophage T7 RNA polymerase
   6795..6816    -  misc_feature   MCS (fragment): pBluescript multiple cloning site
   6825..6858    +  protein_bind   loxP: Cre-mediated recombination occurs in the 8-bp core sequence (GCATACAT). Cre recombinase
   6871..7545    +  CDS            DsRed2: DsRed2 is a basic (constitutively fluorescent) red fluorescent protein published in 2006, derived from Discosoma sp..
   7563..7646    +  CDS            large T antigen (fragment): large T antigen from SV40 (simian virus 40)
   7669..7689    +  polyA_signal   SV40 poly(A) signal (fragment): SV40 polyadenylation signal
