[The description below was written by a language model from this plasmid's Addgene catalogue record and pLannotate feature annotations shown in this document.]
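Description:
p160Tol2-her4.3:switchCas9 is a Tol2 transposon-based CRISPR plasmid of about 15.4 kb for making transgenic zebrafish, built for the SABER-seq approach to barcoding Notch signaling in the developing brain. It is propagated in E. coli on a high-copy ColE1/pUC-type origin with β-lactamase (AmpR) conferring ampicillin resistance. A fragment of an M13/f1 phage origin and remnants of a pBluescript-type backbone (lac promoter/operator, T3 and T7 promoters, MCS fragments) are also annotated.

The main payload, assembled by Gateway cloning, is a Cre-dependent "switch" cassette driven by the Notch-responsive her4.3 promoter: loxP-dsRed-loxP-Cas9-T2A-GFP. Before recombination, her4.3-active cells express DsRed, whose SV40 polyadenylation signal terminates transcription upstream of Cas9. Cre excises the floxed DsRed-polyA unit, so the promoter then drives Cas9 and GFP, which are produced as separate proteins through the T2A peptide. Cas9 activity therefore requires both Cre and Notch-dependent her4.3 activity, with a red-to-green colour change reporting the switch. A second insert, cloned between ClaI and KpnI, carries four U6-driven sgRNA cassettes; the record does not state their targets.

The available feature table comes from a 7,689-nt sequence record, roughly half the stated plasmid size. It covers the bacterial backbone, a medaka tyrosinase fragment that commonly flanks Tol2 arms, attB4 and attB1 sites bracketing an unannotated stretch of about 2.4 kb where the promoter element would be expected, the first loxP site, DsRed2 and SV40 polyA sequences. The second loxP, Cas9, T2A, GFP and the U6:sgRNA array are not annotated there and are known only from the catalogue fields.
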