Addgene plasmid #227680: p160Tol2-her4.3:switchCas9
Purpose: Expression of cre inducible and her4.3 (Notch) dependent Cas9-GFP and U6-driven 4 sgRNAs for SABER-seq in zebrafish
Depositing lab: Bushra Raj. Depositing organization: University of Pennsylvania. Publication: Barcoding Notch signaling in the developing brain. Siniscalco AM, Perera RP, Greenslade JE, Veeravenkatasubramanian H, Masters A, Doll HM, Raj B. Development. 2024 Nov 22:dev.203102. doi: 10.1242/dev.203102. PubMed 39575683.
Backbone
  Vector backbone: Tol2
  Total vector size (bp): 15419
  Vector type: CRISPR
Growth in bacteria
  Bacterial resistance: Ampicillin, 100 μg/mL
  Growth temperature: 37°C
  Growth strain: DH5alpha
  Copy number: Unknown
Gene/Insert 1
  Gene/Insert name: loxP-dsRed-loxP-Cas9-t2A-GFP
  Species: D. rerio (zebrafish)
  Insert size (bp): 6535
  Promoter: her4.3
  Cloning method: Gateway Cloning
  Sequencing primers: 5′ AACGGCCACGAGTTCGAGATC
Gene/Insert 2
  Gene/Insert name: 4xU6:sgRNA
  Species: D. rerio (zebrafish)
  Insert size (bp): 2122
  Promoter: U6
  Cloning method: Restriction Enzyme; 5′ cloning site ClaI (not destroyed); 3′ cloning site KpnI (not destroyed)
  Sequencing primers: 5′ ACATTAAATGAAATGCATcagt
Terms and licenses: Academic/Nonprofit Terms; Industry Terms: Not Available to Industry
How to cite: p160Tol2-her4.3:switchCas9 was a gift from Bushra Raj (Addgene plasmid # 227680 ; http://n2t.net/addgene:227680 ; RRID:Addgene_227680)
